>Addgene plasmid #8651 | p3991 pET ubcH9 | addgene partial sequence | sequence record 17131 | T7 5'-TAATACGACTCACTATAGGG-3'
TATTTTGTTTACTTTAAGAAGGAGATATACATATGGCTAGCATGACTGGTGGACAGCAAATGGGTCGCGG
ATCTTTGAACATGTCGGGGATCGCCCTCAGCAGACTCGCCCAGGAGAGGAAAGCATGGAGGAAAGACCAC
CCATTTGGTTTCGTGGCTGTCCCAACAAAAAATCCCGATGGCACGATGAACCTCATGAACTGGGAGTGCG
CCATTCCAGGAAAGAAAGGGACTCCGTGGGAAGGAGGCTTGTTTAAACTACGGATGCTTTTCAAAGATGA
TTATCCATCTTCGCCACCAAAATGTAAATTCGAACCACCATTATTTCACCCGAATGTGTACCCTTCGGGG
ACAGTGTGCCTGTCCATCTTAGAGGAGGACAAGGACTGGAGGCCAGCCATCACAATCAAACAGATCCTAT
TAGGAATACAGGAACTTCTAAATGAACCAAATATCCAAGACCCAGCTCAAGCAGAGGCCTACACGATTTA
CTGCCAAAACAGAGTGGAGTACGAGAAAAGGGTCCGAGCACAAGCCAAGAAGTTTGCGCCCTCACCGCGG
TACCCTTATGATGTGCCAGATTATGCCTGATCTGGTACCACGCGTATCGATAAGCTTGCGGCCGCACTCG
AGCACCACCACCACCACCACTGAGATCCGGCTGCTAACAAAGCCCGAAAGGAAGCTGAGTTGGCTGCTGC
