[The description below was written by a language model from this plasmid's Addgene catalogue record.]
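Description:
p3991 pET ubcH9 is a bacterial expression plasmid built on the Novagen pET23a backbone (about 3.7 kb without insert) and carrying the human UbcH9 coding sequence, also known as UBC9 and corresponding to the UBE2I gene. The insert of roughly 600 bp was placed between the NdeI and BamHI sites, both of which remain intact, so the open reading frame can be excised or exchanged. NdeI cloning in pET vectors normally places the start codon of the insert directly at the vector's translation initiation site. The record lists an HA epitope tag at the C terminus, described as being on the backbone, which suggests a modified pET23a; the details are deferred to the depositor's map, which is not included here. The plasmid confers ampicillin resistance, is maintained at high copy number, and is propagated in a standard cloning strain.

No feature table accompanies the entry, so the regulatory elements are not itemised. However, pET23a-series vectors drive transcription from a T7 promoter, which fits the listing of a T7 primer for 5′ sequencing. Protein production from such vectors therefore requires a host that supplies T7 RNA polymerase, rather than the cloning strain used for propagation.

UBE2I encodes an E2-family conjugating enzyme. The associated publication examines how physical interaction between particular E2 enzymes and HECT-domain E3 ligases determines their functional cooperation. The construct is therefore suited to producing recombinant, HA-detectable UbcH9 in bacteria for in vitro binding and conjugation assays that compare E2 specificity. The record itself does not spell out the precise experiments.
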