Addgene plasmid #8651: p3991 pET ubcH9
Depositing lab: Peter Howley. Depositing organization: Harvard Medical School. Publication: Physical interaction between specific E2 and Hect E3 enzymes determines functional cooperativity. Kumar S, Kao WH, Howley PM. J Biol Chem 1997 May 23;272(21):13548-54. 10.1074/jbc.272.21.13548 PubMed 9153201.
Backbone
  Vector backbone: pET23a
  Backbone manufacturer: Novagen
  Backbone size w/o insert (bp): 3700
  Vector type: Bacterial Expression
Growth in bacteria
  Bacterial resistance: Ampicillin, 100 μg/mL
  Growth temperature: 37°C
  Growth strain: DH5alpha
  Copy number: High Copy
Gene/Insert
  Gene/Insert name: UbcH9 (alt name: UBC9)
  Species: H. sapiens (human)
  Insert size (bp): 600
  Entrez Gene: UBE2I (a.k.a. C358B7.1, P18, UBC9)
  Tag / fusion protein: HA (C terminal on backbone)
  Cloning method: Restriction Enzyme; 5′ cloning site NdeI (not destroyed); 3′ cloning site BamHI (not destroyed)
  Sequencing primers: 5′ T7
Terms and licenses: Academic/Nonprofit Terms; Industry Terms: Not Available to Industry
Depositor comments: See author's map.
How to cite: p3991 pET ubcH9 was a gift from Peter Howley (Addgene plasmid # 8651 ; http://n2t.net/addgene:8651 ; RRID:Addgene_8651)
